>Addgene plasmid #86109 | pHtpG-Wasabi | addgene full sequence | sequence record 173107 | Addgene NGS Result
ATGGTGAGCAAGGGCGAGGAGACCACAATGGGCGTAATCAAGCCCGACATGAAGATCAAGCTGAAGATGG
AGGGCAACGTGAATGGCCACGCCTTCGTGATCGAGGGCGAGGGCGAGGGCAAGCCCTACGACGGCACCAA
CACCATCAACCTGGAGGTGAAGGAGGGAGCCCCCCTGCCCTTCTCCTACGACATTCTGACCACCGCGTTC
AGTTACGGCAACAGGGCCTTCACCAAGTACCCCGACGACATCCCCAACTACTTCAAGCAGTCCTTCCCCG
AGGGCTACTCTTGGGAGCGCACCATGACCTTCGAGGACAAGGGCATCGTGAAGGTGAAGTCCGACATCTC
CATGGAGGAGGACTCCTTCATCTACGAGATACACCTCAAGGGCGAGAACTTCCCCCCCAACGGCCCCGTG
ATGCAGAAGGAGACCACCGGCTGGGACGCCTCCACCGAGAGGATGTACGTGCGCGACGGCGTGCTGAAGG
GCGACGTCAAGATGAAGCTGCTGCTGGAGGGCGGCGGCCACCACCGCGTTGACTTCAAGACCATCTACAG
GGCCAAGAAGGCGGTGAAGCTGCCCGACTATCACTTTGTGGACCACCGCATCGAGATCCTGAACCACGAC
AAGGACTACAACAAGGTGACCGTTTACGAGATCGCCGTGGCCCGCAACTCCACCGACGGCATGGACGAGC
TGTACAAGGGCTGAGTAAAGAAACCGCTGCTGCGAAATTTGAACGCCAGCACATGGACTCGTCTACTAGC
GCAGCTTAATTAACCTAGGCTGCTGCCACCGCTGAGCAATAACTAGCATAACCCCTTGGGGCCTCTAAAC
GGGTCTTGAGGGGTTTTTTGCTGAAAGGAGGAACTATATCCGGATTGGCGAATGGG
[124 nt withheld, positions 897-1020]
C
[91 nt withheld, positions 1022-1112]
A
[49 nt withheld, positions 1114-1162]
CCTTTGACGTTGGAGTCCACGTTCTTT
[37 nt withheld, positions 1190-1226]
ACCCTATCTCGGTCTATTCTTTTGATTTATAAGGGATTTTGCCGATTTCGGCCTATTGGTTAAAAAATGA
GCTGATTTAACAAAAATTTAACGCGAATTTTAACAAAATATTAACGTTTACAATTTCTGGCGGCACGATG
GCATGAGATTATCAAAAAGGATCTTCACCTAGATCCTTTTAAATTAAAAATGAAGTTTTAAATCAATCTA
AAGTATATATGAGTAAACTTGGTCTGACAGTTACCAATGCTTAATCAGTGAGGCACCTATCTCAGCGATC
TGTCTATTTCGTTCATCCATAGTTGCCTGACTCCCCGTCGTGTAGATAACTACGATACGGGAGGGCTTAC
CATCTGGCCCCAGTGCTGCAATGATACCGCGAGACCCACGCTCACCGGCTCCAGATTTATCAGCAATAAA
CCAGCCAGCCGGAAGGGCCGAGCGCAGAAGTGGTCCTGCAACTTTATCCGCCTCCATCCAGTCTATTAAT
TGTTGCCGGGAAGCTAGAGTAAGTAGTTCGCCAGTTAATAGTTTGCGCAACGTTGTTGCCATTGCTACAG
GCATCGTGGTGTCACGCTCGTCGTTTGGTATGGCTTCATTCAGCTCCGGTTCCCAACGATCAAGGCGAGT
TACATGATCCCCCATGTTGTGCAAAAAAGCGGTTAGCTCCTTCGGTCCTCCGATCGTTGTCAGAAGTAAG
TTGGCCGCAGTGTTATCACTCATGGTTATGGCAGCACTGCATAATTCTCTTACTGTCATGCCATCCGTAA
GATGCTTTTCTGTGACTGGTGAGTACTCAACCAAGTCATTCTGAGAATAGTGTATGCGGCGACCGAGTTG
CTCTTGCCCGGCGTCAATACGGGATAATACCGCGCCACATAGCAGAACTTTAAAAGTGCTCATCATTGGA
AAACGTTCTTCGGGGCGAAAACTCTCAAGGATCTTACCGCTGTTGAGATCCAGTTCGATGTAACCCACTC
GTGCACCCAACTGATCTTCAGCATCTTTTACTTTCACCAGCGTTTCTGGGTGAGCAAAAACAGGAAGGCA
AAATGCCGCAAAAAAGGGAATAAGGGCGACACGGAAATGTTGAATACTCATACTCTTCCTTTTTCAATCA
TGATTGAAGCATTTATCAGGGTTATTGTCTCATGAGCGGATACATATTTGAATGTATTTAGAAAAATAAA
CAAATAGGTCATGACCAAAATCCCTTAACGTGAGTTTTCGTTCCACTGAGCGTCAGACCCCGTAGAAAAG
ATCAAAGGATCTTCTTGAGATCCTTTTTTTCTGCGCGTAATCTGCTGCTTGCAAACAAAAAAACCACCGC
TACCAGCGGTGGTTTGTTTGCCGGATCAAGAGCTACCAACTCTTTTTCCGAAGGTAACTGGCTTCAGCAG
AGCGCAGATACCAAATACTGTCCTTCTAGTGTAGCCGTAGTTAGGCCACCACTTCAAGAACTCTGTAGCA
CCGCCTACATACCTCGCTCTGCTAATCCTGTTACCAGTGGCTGCTGCCAGTGGCGATAAGTCGTGTCTTA
CCGGGTTGGACTCAAGACGATAGTTACCGGATAAGGCGCAGCGGTCGGGCTGAACGGGGGGTTCGTGCAC
ACAGCCCAGCTTGGAGCGAACGACCTACACCGAACTGAGATACCTACAGCGTGAGCTATGAGAAAGCGCC
ACGCTTCCCGAAGGGAGAAAGGCGGACAGGTATCCGGTAAGCGGCAGGGTCGGAACAGGAGAGCGCACGA
GGGAGCTTCCAGGGGGAAACGCCTGGTATCTTTATAGTCCTGTCGGGTTTCGCCACCTCTGACTTGAGCG
TCGATTTTTGTGATGCTCGTCAGGGGGGCGGAGCCTATGGAAAAACGCCAGCAACGCGGCCTTTTTACGG
TTCCTGGCCTTTTGCTGGCCTTTTGCTCACATGTTCTTTCCTGCGTTATCCCCTGATTCTGTGGATAACC
GTATTACCGCCTTTGAGTGAGCTGATACCGCTCGCCGCAGCCGAACGACCGAGCGCAGCGAGTCAGTGAG
CGAGGAAGCGGAAGAGCGCCTGATGCGGTATTTTCTCCTTACGCATCTGTGCGGTATTTCACACCGCAAT
GGTGCACTCTCAGTACAATCTGCTCTGATGCCGCATAGTTAAGCCAGTATACACTCCGCTATCGCTACGT
GACTGGGTCATGGCTGCGCCCCGACACCCGCCAACACCCGCTGACGCGCCCTGACGGGCTTGTCTGCTCC
CGGCATCCGCTTACAGACAAGCTGTGACCGTCTCCGGGAGCTGCATGTGTCAGAGGTTTTCACCGTCATC
ACCGAAACGCGCGAGGCAGCTGCGGTAAAGCTCATCAGCGTGGTCGTGAAGCGATTCACAGATGTCTGCC
TGTTCATCCGCGTCCAGCTCGTTGAGTTTCTCCAGAAGCGTTAATGTCTGGCTTCTGATAAAGCGGGCCA
TGTTAAGGGCGGTTTTTTCCTGTTTGGTCACTGATGCCTCCGTGTAAGGGGGATTTCTGTTCATGGGGGT
AATGATACCGATGAAACGAGAGAGGATGCTCACGATACGGGTTACTGATGATGAACATGCCCGGTTACTG
GAACGTTGTGAGGGTAAACAACTGGCGGTATGGATGCGGCGGGACCAGAGAAAAATCACTCAGGGTCAAT
GCCAGCGCTTCGTTAATACAGATGTAGGTGTTCCACAGGGTAGCCAGCAGCATCCTGCGATGCAGATCCG
GAACATAATGGTGCAGGGCGCTGACTTCCGCGTTTCCAGACTTTACGAAACACGGAAACCGAAGACCATT
CATGTTGTTGCTCAGGTCGCAGACGTTTTGCAGCAGCAGTCGCTTCACGTTCGCTCGCGTATCGGTGATT
CATTCTGCTAACCAGTAAGGCAACCCCGCCAGCCTAGCCGGGTCCTCAACGACAGGAGCACGATCATGCT
AGTCATGCCCCGCGCCCACCGGAAGGAGCTGACTGGGTTGAAGGCTCTCAAGGGCATCGGTCGAGATCCC
GGTGCCTAATGAGTGAGCTAACTTACATTAATTGCGTTGCGCTCACTGCCCGCTTTCCAGTCGGGAAACC
TGTCGTGCCAGCTGCATTAATGAATCGGCCAACGCGCGGGGAGAGGCGGTTTGCGTATTGGGCGCCAGGG
TGGTTTTTCTTTTCACCAGTGAGACGGGCAACAGCTGATTGCCCTTCACCGCCTGGCCCTGAGAGAGTTG
CAGCAAGCGGTCCACGCTGGTTTGCCCCAGCAGGCGAAAATCCTGTTTGATGGTGGTTAACGGCGGGATA
TAACATGAGCTGTCTTCGGTATCGTCGTATCCCACTACCGAGATGTCCGCACCAACGCGCAGCCCGGACT
CGGTAATGGCGCGCATTGCGCCCAGCGCCATCTGATCGTTGGCAACCAGCATCGCAGTGGGAACGATGCC
CTCATTCAGCATTTGCATGGTTTGTTGAAAACCGGACATGGCACTCCAGTCGCCTTCCCGTTCCGCTATC
GGCTGAATTTGATTGCGAGTGAGATATTTATGCCAACCAGCCAGACGCAGACGCGCCGAGACAGAACTTA
ATGGGCCCGCTAACAGCGCGATTTGCTGGTGACCCAATGCGACCAGATGCTCCACGCCCAGTCGCGTACC
GTCTTCATGGGAGAAAATAATACTGTTGATGGGTGTCTGGTCAGAGACATCAAGAAATAACGCCGGAACA
TTAGTGCAGGCAGCTTCCACAGCAATGGCATCCTGGTCATCCAGCGGATAGTTAATGATCAGCCCACTGA
CGCGTTGCGCGAGAAGATTGTGCACCGCCGCTTTACAGGCTTCGACGCCGCTTCGTTCTACCATCGACAC
CACCACGCTGGCACCCAGTTGATCGGCGCGAGATTTAATCGCCGCGACAATTTGCGACGGCGCGTGCAGG
GCCAGACTGGAGGTGGCAACGCCAATCAGCAACGACTGTTTGCCCGCCAGTTGTTGTGCCACGCGGTTGG
GAATGTAATTCAGCTCCGCCATCGCCGCTTCCACTTTTTCCCGCGTTTTCGCAGAAACGTGGCTGGCCTG
GTTCACCACGCGGGAAACGGTCTGATAAGAGACACCGGCATACTCTGCGACATCGTATAACGTTACTGGT
TTCACATTCACCACCCTGAATTGACTCTCTTCCGGGCGCTATCATGCCATACCGCGAAAGGTTTTGCGCC
ATTCGATGGTGTCCGGGATCTCGACGCTCTCCCTTATGCGACTCCTGCATTAGGAAGCAGCCCAGTAGTA
GGTTGAGGCCGTTGAGCACCGCCGCCGCAAGGAATGGTGCATGCAAGGAGATGGCGCCCAACAGTCCCCC
GGCCACGGGGCCTGCCACCATACCCACGCCGAAACAAGCGCTCATGAGCCCGAAGTGGCGAGCCCGATCT
TCCCCATCGGTGATGTCGGCGATATAGGCGCCAGCAACCGCACCTGTGGCGCCGGTGATGCCGGCCACGA
TGCGTCCGGCGTAGAGGATCGAGATCGATCTCGATCCCGCGAAATGCAAACGAGAGCAGGATCACCTGCT
CTCGCTTGAAATTATTCTCCCTTGTCCCCATCTCTCCCTCATCCTGTTTTTAACCTTAAAATGGCATTAT
TGAGGTAGACCTACATGGGCAGCAGCCATCACCATCATCACCACAGCCAGGATCCA
Features (pLannotate 1.2.2; 16 found; start..end, strand, type, name):
      1..708     +  CDS            mWasabi: mWasabi is a basic (constitutively fluorescent) green fluorescent protein published in 2008, derived from Clavularia sp.. It has high acid sensitivity.
    717..758     +  CDS            S-Tag (fragment): affinity and epitope tag derived from pancreatic ribonuclease A
    788..805     +  CDS            SET1 (fragment): solubility-enhancement tag derived from T7 phage gene 10B
    813..860     +  terminator     T7 terminator: transcription terminator for bacteriophage T7 RNA polymerase
    897..1352    +  rep_origin     f1 ori (sequence partly withheld): f1 bacteriophage origin of replication; arrow indicates direction of (+) strand synthesis
   1467..2327    -  CDS            AmpR: β-lactamase; bla; confers resistance to ampicillin, carbenicillin, and related antibiotics
   2328..2420    -  promoter       AmpR promoter: bla
   2501..3089    +  rep_origin     ori: high-copy-number ColE1/pMB1/pBR322/pUC origin of replication
   3275..3414    -  misc_feature   bom: basis of mobility region from pBR322
   3516..3707    -  CDS            rop: Rop protein, which maintains plasmids at low copy number; rop
   3724..4104    +  CDS            YPB1_ECOLX: Protein predicted: Swiss-Prot protein existence level 4. From Escherichia coli.
   4166..4230    -  CDS            TcR (fragment): tetracycline efflux protein; tet; confers resistance to tetracycline
   4245..4266    -  protein_bind   CAP binding site: CAP binding activates transcription in the presence of cAMP. E. coli catabolite activator protein
   4279..5361    -  CDS            lacI: lac repressor; lacI; The lac repressor binds to the lac operator to inhibit transcription in E. coli. This inhibition can be relieved by adding lactose or isopropyl-β-D-thiogalactopyranoside (IPTG).
   5362..5439    -  promoter       lacI promoter: lacI
   5447..5726    -  CDS            TcR (fragment): tetracycline efflux protein; tet; confers resistance to tetracycline
