[The description below was written by a language model from this plasmid's Addgene catalogue record and pLannotate feature annotations shown in this document.]
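Description:
pHtpG-Wasabi is a bacterial expression plasmid built on the Novagen pETDuet-1 backbone, in which the first T7 promoter has been replaced by the HtpG promoter and the second T7 promoter has been deleted. It is propagated in E. coli under ampicillin selection. The feature table shows the β-lactamase gene with its own promoter and a ColE1/pMB1-type origin, together with the bom region and rop gene carried over from pBR322. The catalogue lists the plasmid as high copy, although rop normally moderates copy number. An f1 phage origin, lacI with its promoter, and short tetracycline-resistance gene fragments are also present as backbone remnants. With the T7 promoters gone, the record gives no indication that lacI regulates the reporter.

The payload is mWasabi, a constitutively fluorescent green protein derived from Clavularia, cloned with an N-terminal 6xHis tag and followed by the T7 terminator. The partial S-Tag and other tag fragment annotated downstream of the coding sequence appear to be leftover vector sequence rather than recorded fusions. Neither the HtpG promoter nor the His tag was annotated by the automated feature call. They presumably lie in the unannotated stretch at the end of the circular sequence, just upstream of mWasabi.

htpG is a heat-shock gene in E. coli, so its promoter is expected to raise reporter output at elevated temperature. This is consistent with the associated work on tunable thermal bioswitches for controlling microbial therapeutics. The plasmid serves as a fluorescent readout of HtpG promoter activity, most likely to characterise it as an endogenous heat-responsive promoter, though the record states only that mWasabi is driven by this promoter.
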