Addgene plasmid #86109: pHtpG-Wasabi
Purpose: mWasabi reporter gene driven by HtpG promoter
Depositing lab: Mikhail Shapiro. Depositing organization: California Institute of Technology. Publication: Tunable thermal bioswitches for in vivo control of microbial therapeutics. Piraner DI, Abedi MH, Moser BA, Lee-Gosselin A, Shapiro MG. Nat Chem Biol. 2017 Jan;13(1):75-80. doi: 10.1038/nchembio.2233. Epub 2016 Nov 14. PubMed 27842069.
Backbone
  Vector backbone: pETDuet-1
  Backbone manufacturer: Novagen
  Modifications to backbone: T7 Promoter #1 replaced with pHtpG promoter T7 Promoter #2 deleted
  Vector type: Bacterial Expression
Growth in bacteria
  Bacterial resistance: Ampicillin, 100 μg/mL
  Growth temperature: 37°C
  Growth strain: DH5alpha
  Copy number: High Copy
Gene/Insert
  Gene/Insert name: mWasabi
  Insert size (bp): 756
  GenBank ID: EU024648.1
  Promoter: pHtpG
  Tag / fusion protein: 6xHis (N terminal on insert)
  Cloning method: Restriction Enzyme; 5′ cloning site BamHI (not destroyed); 3′ cloning site HindIII (destroyed during cloning)
  Sequencing primers: 5′ ATGCGTCCGGCGTAGA; 3′ CTAGTTATTGCTCAGCGGTG
Terms and licenses: Academic/Nonprofit Terms; Industry Terms: Not Available to Industry
How to cite: pHtpG-Wasabi was a gift from Mikhail Shapiro (Addgene plasmid # 86109 ; http://n2t.net/addgene:86109 ; RRID:Addgene_86109)
